>Addgene plasmid #67120 | pCellFree_G03 STAT3 | addgene partial sequence | sequence record 120583 | T7term 5'-GCTAGTTATTGCTCAGCGG-3'
GGTACCACGCGTACCCAACACACGGACACATGCACGAACACGCATGCAGAGAGATCATACATCATCTATA
GAGAAGTACACGTAAAAGTAAGACTCGTCGTCTGCCAGCTACAACCGAGAAGGCGACGTGAAAGGAACAA
GAAAGGAGGAGGAGGGCGGCCGCTTACACCACTTTGTACAAGAAAGTTGGGCACATGGGGGAGGTAGCGC
ACTCCGAGGTCAACTCCATGTCAAAGGTGAGGGACTCAAACTGCCCTCCTGCTGAGGGTTCAGCACCTTC
ACCATTATTTCCAAACTGCATCAATGAATCTAAAGTGCGGGGGGACATCGGCAGGTCAATGGTATTGCTG
CAGGTCGTTGGTGTCACACAGATAAACTTGGTCTTCAGGTATGGGGCAGCGCTACCTGGGTCAGCTTCAG
GATGCTCCTGGCTCTCTGGCCGACAATACTTTCCGAATGCCTCCTCCTTGGGAATGTCAGGATAGAGATA
GACCAGTGGAGACACCAGGATATTGGTAGCATCCATGATCTTATAGCCCATGATGATTTCAGCAAATGAC
ATGTTGTTCAGCTGCTGCTTTGTGTATGGTTCCACGGACTGGATCTGGGTCTTACCGCTGATGTCCTTCT
CCACCCAAGTGAAAGTGACGCCTCCTTCTTTGCTGCTTTCACTGAATCTTAGCAGGAAGGTGCCTGGAGG
CTTAGTGCTCAAGATGGCCCGCTCCCGCTCCTTACTGATAAAGCCCATGATGTACCCTTCGTTCCAAAGG
GCCAGGATGTACTTTTTCACAAGGTCAATGATATTGTCCAGCCAGACCCAGAAGGAGAAGCCCTTGCCAG
CCATGTTTTCTTTGCAAAATTTAGCCCATGTGATCTGACACCCTGAATAATTCACACCAGGTCCCAAGAG
TTTCTCTGCCAGTGTAGTCAGCTGCTCGATGCTCAGTCCTCGCTTGGTGG
