>Addgene plasmid #67120 | pCellFree_G03 STAT3 | addgene partial sequence | sequence record 121774 | T7 5'-TAATACGACTCACTATAGGG-3'
TTTATTTTATTTTATTTTATTTTATTTTATTTTATTTTATTTAACCATGACAGTAATGTATAAAGTCTGT
AAAGACATTAAACACGTAAGTGAAACCATGGGCACCTCTGGTCACCACCATCACCACCATCACCACGGCA
CAAGCAAGGGCGAGGAGCTGTTCACCGGGGTGGTGCCCATCCTGGTCGAGCTGGACGGCGACGTAAACGG
CCACAAGTTCAGCGTGTCCGGCGAGGGCGAGGGCGATGCCACCTACGGCAAGCTGACCCTGAAGTTCATC
TGCACCACCGGCAAGCTGCCCGTGCCCTGGCCCACCCTCGTGACCACCCTGACCTACGGCGTGCAGTGCT
TCAGCCGCTACCCCGACCACATGAAGCAGCACGACTTCTTCAAGTCCGCCATGCCCGAAGGCTACGTCCA
GGAGCGCACCATCTTCTTCAAGGACGACGGCAACTACAAGACCCGCGCCGAGGTGAAGTTCGAGGGCGAC
ACCCTGGTGAACCGCATCGAGCTGAAGGGCATCGACTTCAAGGAGGACGGCAACATCCTGGGGCACAAGC
TGGAGTACAACTACAACAGCCACAACGTCTATATCATGGCCGACAAGCAGAAGAACGGCATCAAGGTGAA
CTTCAAGATCCGCCACAACATC
