[The description below was written by a language model from this plasmid's Addgene catalogue record.]
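Description:
pCellFree_G03 STAT3 is a cell-free expression plasmid built on the pCellFree_G03 backbone, carrying the human STAT3 open reading frame (signal transducer and activator of transcription 3). It is maintained in E. coli as a high-copy plasmid under ampicillin selection. Bacteria serve only to amplify the DNA template, since the intended use is in vitro transcription and translation rather than expression in living cells. The record does not name the origin of replication, and no feature table is provided, so any translation-enhancing leader or other regulatory sequences in the backbone cannot be described from the available information.

Transcription of the insert is driven by a T7 promoter, so the template depends on T7 RNA polymerase supplied in the reaction. The use of a T7 terminator sequencing primer suggests a T7 terminator lies downstream of the insert. STAT3 was introduced by Gateway recombination cloning and is expressed as a fusion with two N-terminal tags contributed by the backbone: a His tag, which allows affinity capture on metal-chelate resins, and EGFP, which gives a fluorescent readout of the translated product. With EGFP at the N terminus, fluorescence reports that translation has started and the reporter has folded. Whether the full-length fusion was made has to be judged separately, for example from the size of the fluorescent product.

The stated purpose is to act as a standard for cell-free expression benchmarking. The plasmid comes from a study that compared the performance of four cell-free protein expression systems, in which defined test proteins such as this one allow yield and product integrity to be compared between lysates.
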