Addgene plasmid #67120: pCellFree_G03 STAT3
Purpose: Standard for cell-free expression benchmarking.
Depositing lab: Kirill Alexandrov. Depositing organization: University of Queensland. Publication: Performance benchmarking of four cell-free protein expression systems. Gagoski D, Polinkovsky ME, Mureev S, Kunert A, Johnston W, Gambin Y, Alexandrov K. Biotechnol Bioeng. 2015 Aug 24. doi: 10.1002/bit.25814. PubMed 26301602.
Backbone
  Vector backbone: pCellFree_G03
  Vector type: Cell-free expression
Growth in bacteria
  Bacterial resistance: Ampicillin, 100 μg/mL
  Growth temperature: 37°C
  Growth strain: DH5alpha
  Copy number: High Copy
Gene/Insert
  Gene/Insert name: STAT3 (alt name: Signal transducer and activator of transcription 3)
  Species: H. sapiens (human)
  Entrez Gene: STAT3 (a.k.a. ADMIO, ADMIO1, APRF, HIES)
  Promoter: T7
  Tag / fusion protein: His (N terminal on backbone); EGFP (N terminal on backbone)
  Cloning method: Gateway Cloning
  Sequencing primers: 5′ EGFP-C; 3′ T7 terminal
Terms and licenses: Academic/Nonprofit Terms; Industry Terms: Not Available to Industry
How to cite: pCellFree_G03 STAT3 was a gift from Kirill Alexandrov (Addgene plasmid # 67120 ; http://n2t.net/addgene:67120 ; RRID:Addgene_67120)
